Addgene plasmid #25518: PANK3
Purpose: Bacterial expression for structure determination; may not be full ORF
Depositing lab: Cheryl Arrowsmith. Depositing organization: University of Toronto.
Backbone
  Vector backbone: pET28a-LIC
  Backbone manufacturer: SGC
  Backbone size w/o insert (bp): 7328
  Vector type: Bacterial Expression
Growth in bacteria
  Bacterial resistance: Kanamycin, 50 μg/mL
  Growth temperature: 37°C
  Growth strain: DH5alpha
  Copy number: Low Copy
Gene/Insert
  Gene/Insert name: PANK3 (alt names: PDB: 2I7P; pantothnate kinase 3; FLJ12899, MGC16863)
  Species: H. sapiens (human)
  Insert size (bp): 1071
  Entrez Gene: PANK3
  Tag / fusion protein: His (N terminal on insert)
  Cloning method: Restriction Enzyme
  Sequencing primers: 5′ T7; 3′ T7-term
Terms and licenses: Academic/Nonprofit Terms; Industry Terms: Not Available to Industry
Depositor comments: PDB: 2I7P http://www.thesgc.org/structures/2I7P/
How to cite: PANK3 was a gift from Cheryl Arrowsmith (Addgene plasmid # 25518 ; http://n2t.net/addgene:25518 ; RRID:Addgene_25518)
