[The description below was written by a language model from this plasmid's Addgene catalogue record.]
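Description:
PANK3 is a bacterial expression plasmid built on the pET28a-LIC backbone, a ligation-independent-cloning derivative of pET28a produced by a structural genomics group. It carries a 1071 bp insert from the human PANK3 gene, which encodes pantothenate kinase 3, an enzyme of the coenzyme A biosynthetic pathway. The record lists the backbone as 7328 bp without the insert, and the plasmid is selected with kanamycin and maintained at low copy number in a standard E. coli cloning strain. No feature table is provided, so the individual backbone elements are not itemised. The T7 and T7-terminator sequencing primers suggest the insert sits in a T7 promoter/terminator cassette as in other pET vectors, which would mean expression in a host supplying T7 RNA polymerase, although the record does not state the promoter explicitly.

The insert is fused to an N-terminal His tag, which allows the recombinant protein to be purified by immobilised metal affinity chromatography. The stated purpose is bacterial expression for structure determination, and the record cautions that the insert may not be the full open reading frame. This is typical of crystallography constructs, where a protein is trimmed to a well-behaved domain or fragment, but the exact boundaries are not given here. The construct is linked to a deposited crystal structure of PANK3 (PDB entry 2I7P). It is therefore suited to producing purified human PANK3 protein for structural, biochemical or ligand-binding studies. Although the backbone is a LIC vector, the cloning method is recorded as restriction enzyme. Distribution is limited to academic and nonprofit users.
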