>Addgene plasmid #25518 | PANK3 | depositor partial sequence | sequence record 11922 | Author sequence
CCATGGTTTGGCATGGACATTGGGGGAACTCTAGTAAAGCTCTCGTACTTTGAACCTATTGATATCACAG
CAGAGGAAGAGCAAGAAGAAGTTGAGAGTTTAAAAAGTATTCGGAAATATTTGACTTCTAACGTGGCATA
TGGATCCACCGGCATTCGGGATGTACACCTTGAACTGAAAGATTTAACACTTTTTGGCCGAAGAGGGAAC
TTGCACTTTATCAGGTTTCCAACCCAGGACCTGCCTACTTTTATCCAAATGGGAAGAGATAAAAACTTCT
CAACATTGCAGACGGTGCTATGTGCTACAGGAGGTGGTGCTTACAAGTTTGAAAAAGATTTTCGCACAAT
TGGAAACCTCCACCTGCACAAACTGGATGAACTTGACTGCCTTGTAAAGGGCTTGCTGTATATAGACTCT
GTCAGTTTCAATGGACAAGCCGAGTGCTATTATTTTGCTAATGCCTCAGAACCTGAGCGATGCCAAAAGA
TGCCTTTTAACCTGGATGATCCCTATCCACTGCTTGTAGTGAACATTGGCTCAGGAGTCAGTATTTTAGC
AGTCCATTCCAAAGACAACTATAAACGAGTGACTGGGACAAGCCTTGGAGGGGGTACCTTTCTGGGTTTA
TGCAGTTTATTGACTGGCTGTGAAAGTTTTGAAGAGGCTCTTGAAATGGCATCCAAAGGTGATAGCACAC
AAGCTGACAAGCTGGTCCGTGATATTTATGGAGGAGATTATGAAAGATTTGGTTTGCCAGGTTGGGCTGT
AGCATCTAGTTTTGGGAATATGATTTATAAGGAGAAGCGAGAATCTGTTAGTAAAGAAGATCTGGCAAGA
GCTACTTTAGTTACTATCACCAATAACATTGGTTCTGTGGCACGAATGTGTGCTGTTAATGAGAAAATAA
ACAGAGTTGTCTTTGTTGGAAACTTTTTACGTGTCAATACCCTCTCAATGAAACTTTTGGCATATGCACT
GGATTACTGGTCAAAAGGTCAACTAAAAGCATTGTTTCTAGAACATGAGGGTTACTTTGGAGCAGTTGGT
GCACTTCTTGGGCTGCCAAAT
