>Addgene plasmid #25518 | PANK3 | addgene partial sequence | sequence record 31500 | 25518 with T7
TCCCTCTGAATATTTTGTTTACTTTAAGAAGGAGATATACCATGGGCAGCAGCCATCATCATCATCATCA
CAGCAGCGGCCTGGTTCCGCGTGGTAGTCCATGGTTTGGCATGGACATTGGGGGAACTCTAGTAAAGCTC
TCGTACTTTGAACCTATTGATATCACAGCAGAGGAAGAGCAAGAAGAAGTTGAGAGTTTAAAAAGTATTC
GGAAATATTTGACTTCTAACGTGGCATATGGATCCACCGGCATTCGGGATGTACACCTTGAACTGAAAGA
TTTAACACTTTTTGGCCGAAGAGGGAACTTGCACTTTATCAGGTTTCCAACCCAGGACCTGCCTACTTTT
ATCCAAATGGGAAGAGATAAAAACTTCTCAACATTGCAGACGGTGCTATGTGCTACAGGAGGTGGTGCTT
ACAAGTTTGAAAAAGATTTTCGCACAATTGGAAACCTCCACCTGCACAAACTGGATGAACTTGACTGCCT
TGTAAAGGGCTTGCTGTATATAGACTCTGTCAGTTTCAATGGACAAGCCGAGTGCTATTATTTTGCTAAT
GCCTCAGAACCTGAGCGATGCCAAAAGATGCCTTTTAACCTGGATGATCCCTATCCACTGCTTGTAGTGA
ACATTGGCTCAGGAGTCAGTATTTTAGCAGTCCATTCCAAAGACAACTATAAACGAGTGACTGGGACAAG
CCTTGGAGGGGGTACCTTTCTGGGTTTATGCAGTTTATTGACTGGCTGTGAAAGTTTTGAAGAGGCTCTT
GAAATGGCATCCAAAGGTGATAGCACACAAGCTGACAAGCTGGTCCGTGATATTTATGGAGGAGATTATG
AAAGATTTGGTTTGCCAGGTTGGGCTGTAGCATCTAGTTTTGGGAATATGATTTTATAAGGAGAAGCGAG
AATCTG
